>Addgene plasmid #16596 | c-myc promoter (TBE 1m/2m - mut) | addgene partial sequence | sequence record 23148 | 16596 with LucNrev
GGCGCCGGGCCTTTCTTTATGTTTTTGGCGTCTTCCATGGTGGCTTTACCAACAGTACCGGAATGCCAAG
CTTACTTAGATCGCAGATCTCGATACCGGATCCATTATATACCCGAATTCGATATCACTGGTGCATCCCA
GGGAGAGTGGAGGAAAGAAGGGTATTAATGGGCGCGCGTTCAGAGCGTGGGATGTTAGTGTAGATAGGGA
GGAATGATAGAGGCATAAGGAGGAAAACGATGCCTAGAATGATTAAAATAACCCAGCAACGCATTGCCAC
GTATACTTGGAGAGCGCGTTATGAATAAACTCCCATTGCATTTGTTGGGGGGAGTCATGTATTATGCATT
ATGTATGCACAGCTATCTGGATTGGATACCTTCCACCCAGACTGAGTCCCCCCAATTTGCTGCCAAAGCA
GCAGATACCGCCCCTCCTGCCCCGCCTGCTCAGGCTTCCGTGGGGCCCCGTGCGGGAGGCGTCTGTTTAG
CCCTGAGATGTGTCTGCCTGTTCCAGAGCTGGGCTAGGGCGAGAGGGAGGTTGCCTGCTCTCTGCCAGTC
TGTACCCCACCGTCCCACCCCCACGCCTCCCACACGGAGTTCCCAATTTCTCAGCCAGGTTTCAGAAGAG
ACAAATCCCCTTTGCGCCCTGTGGCGCCGGTTTGCAACAGTCTCGGGCTGCCGGGTTTGGGAGATGCACC
AGTGCTAGCACGCGTAAGANCCGGNTANCCTATCGATAGANAAATGTTCTGGCACCTGCACTTGCANTGG
GGACAGCCTATTTTGCTAGTTTGTTTGTTNCGTTTTGTTTGATGGAAGCGTATGT
