[The description below was written by a language model from this plasmid's Addgene catalogue record.]
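Description:
c-myc promoter (TBE 1m/2m - mut) is a mammalian luciferase reporter plasmid built on the pBV-Luc backbone (about 4.9 kb without insert). It is propagated in E. coli as a high-copy plasmid under ampicillin selection. The record does not include a feature table, so the origin of replication, any minimal promoter present in the backbone, polyadenylation signals and other backbone elements are not specified here.

The insert is a roughly 600 bp fragment of the human MYC (c-myc) promoter, cloned between the NheI and EcoRV sites upstream of the backbone's luciferase coding sequence, so that luciferase output reports the transcriptional activity of the fragment. Although the catalogue lists luciferase as a C-terminal "tag", it functions as a downstream reporter rather than as a fusion to a MYC protein. In this version both Tcf-4 binding elements, TBE1 and TBE2, have been mutated. The changes were introduced by PCR with primers carrying the altered sites, which lie at the two ends of the amplified fragment, and the product was subcloned into pBV-Luc.

The construct comes from work identifying c-MYC as a target of the APC pathway, in which Tcf-4/β-catenin complexes act through TBE sites. With both elements disabled, it would typically serve as the negative-control counterpart to promoter reporters retaining intact TBEs. Comparing luciferase activity in transfected mammalian cells tests whether activation of the promoter, or its repression by APC, depends on Tcf-4 binding to these elements.
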