Addgene plasmid #16596: c-myc promoter (TBE 1m/2m - mut)
Depositing lab: Bert Vogelstein. Depositing organization: Johns Hopkins University and School of Medicine. Publication: Identification of c-MYC as a target of the APC pathway. He TC, Sparks AB, Rago C, Hermeking H, Zawel L, da Costa LT, Morin PJ, Vogelstein B, Kinzler KW. Science. 1998 Sep 4. 281(5382):1509-12. 10.1126/science.281.5382.1509 PubMed 9727977.
Backbone
  Vector backbone: pBV-Luc
  Backbone manufacturer: Vogelstein Lab
  Backbone size w/o insert (bp): 4867
  Vector type: Mammalian Expression, Luciferase
Growth in bacteria
  Bacterial resistance: Ampicillin, 100 μg/mL
  Growth temperature: 37°C
  Growth strain: DH5alpha
  Copy number: High Copy
Gene/Insert
  Gene/Insert name: c-myc promoter (TBE 1m/2m mut) (alt name: MYC)
  Species: H. sapiens (human)
  Insert size (bp): 600
  Mutation: Tcf-4 binding elements (TBEs) mutated
  Entrez Gene: MYC (a.k.a. MRTL, MYCC, bHLHe39, c-Myc)
  Tag / fusion protein: luciferase (C terminal on backbone)
  Cloning method: Restriction Enzyme; 5′ cloning site NheI (unknown if destroyed); 3′ cloning site EcoRV (unknown if destroyed)
  Sequencing primers: 5′ n/a; 3′ LucNRev
Terms and licenses: Academic/Nonprofit Terms; Industry Terms: Not Available to Industry
Depositor comments: To construct pTBE1m/2m, we used a mutated TBE1 primer (5'-CTAGCTAGCACTGGTGCATCTCCCAAACCCGGCAGCCCG-3') and a mutated TBE2 primer (5'-CTGGATATCACTGGTGCATCCCAGGGAGAGTGGAGGAAAG-3'), and subcloned the products into pBV-Luc. See Author's Map and article for more information.
How to cite: c-myc promoter (TBE 1m/2m - mut) was a gift from Bert Vogelstein (Addgene plasmid # 16596 ; http://n2t.net/addgene:16596 ; RRID:Addgene_16596)
